Addgene plasmid #65162: pYTK055
Purpose: Encodes tENO2 as a Type 4 part to be used in the Dueber YTK system
Depositing lab: John Dueber. Depositing organization: University of California, Berkeley. Publication: A Highly Characterized Yeast Toolkit for Modular, Multipart Assembly. Lee ME, DeLoache WC, Cervantes B, Dueber JE. ACS Synth Biol. 2015 Apr 14. 10.1021/sb500366v PubMed 25871405.
Backbone
  Vector backbone: pYTK001
  Vector type: Bacterial Expression
Growth in bacteria
  Bacterial resistance: Chloramphenicol, 25 μg/mL
  Growth temperature: 37°C
  Growth strain: DH10B
  Copy number: High Copy
Gene/Insert
  Gene/Insert name: tENO2
  Species: S. cerevisiae (budding yeast)
  Cloning method: Restriction Enzyme; 5′ cloning site BsmBI (destroyed during cloning); 3′ cloning site BsmBI (destroyed during cloning)
Terms and licenses: Academic/Nonprofit Terms; Industry Terms: Not Available to Industry
Depositor comments: Type 4 parts are terminators in the Dueber YTK For more information, please visit the supplemental information in PMID:25871405.
How to cite: pYTK055 was a gift from John Dueber (Addgene plasmid # 65162 ; http://n2t.net/addgene:65162 ; RRID:Addgene_65162)
