[The description below was written by a language model from this plasmid's Addgene catalogue record and pLannotate feature annotations shown in this document.]
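Description:
pYTK055 is a small part-storage plasmid (about 1.9 kb) from a modular yeast toolkit (YTK) for multipart assembly. It is built on the pYTK001 part entry backbone and is catalogued as a bacterial vector, which reflects the fact that it is simply maintained in E. coli rather than used directly for expression. Propagation relies on a high-copy ColE1/pUC-type origin of replication. Selection is by chloramphenicol, conferred by the cat gene (chloramphenicol acetyltransferase) driven by its native cat promoter and followed by a minimal phage lambda t0 transcription terminator. These backbone elements are the only features picked up by the automated annotation.

The payload is tENO2, the transcription terminator of the Saccharomyces cerevisiae ENO2 gene, stored as a "Type 4" part, the category the toolkit reserves for terminators. The insert itself is not annotated in the feature table, but presumably lies in the unannotated stretch of the sequence outside the resistance cassette and origin. It was cloned into the entry vector through BsmBI sites that were destroyed in the process, as is typical of Golden Gate-style cloning with type IIS enzymes. The record does not list the flanking overhangs or the sites used for subsequent release of the part.

In use, pYTK055 serves as a source of a standardized terminator. This part is combined with other part types from the toolkit to build yeast expression cassettes, where it is placed downstream of a coding sequence to terminate transcription. The plasmid carries no yeast origin or yeast selectable marker in the annotated features, consistent with its role as a bacterial holding vector for a single part.
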