Features (pLannotate 1.2.2; 4 found; start..end, strand, type, name):
    265..299     -  terminator     lambda t0 terminator: minimal transcription terminator from phage lambda (Scholtissek and Grosse, 1987)
    373..1029    -  CDS            cat: CAT_ECOLX - Experimental evidence at protein level: Swiss-Prot protein existence level 1. This enzyme is an effector of chloramphenicol resistance in bacteria. From Escherichia coli. This protein is used as a marker in many commonly used cloning vectors, such as pACYC184.
   1030..1127    -  promoter       cat promoter: promoter of the E. coli cat gene encoding chloramphenicol acetyltransferase
   1211..1799    +  rep_origin     ori: high-copy-number ColE1/pMB1/pBR322/pUC origin of replication
>Addgene plasmid #65162 | pYTK055 | depositor full sequence | sequence record 110215 | Full Sequence
TCGGTCTCAATCCTAACTCGAGAGTGCTTTTAACTAAGAATTATTAGTCTTTTCTGCTTATTTTTTCATC
ATAGTTTAGAACACTTTATATTAACGAATAGTTTATGAATCTATTTAGGTTTAAAAATTGATACAGTTTT
ATAAGTTACTTTTTCAAAGACTCGTGCTGTCTATTGCATAATGCACTGGAAGGGGAAAAAAAAGGTGCAC
ACGCGTGGCTTTTTCTTGAATTTGCAGTTTGAAAAATGCTGTGAGACCAGACCAATAAAAAACGCCCGGC
GGCAACCGAGCGTTCTGAACAAATCCAGATGGAGTTCTGAGGTCATTACTGGATCTATCAACAGGAGTCC
AAGCGAGCTCGATATCAAATTACGCCCCGCCCTGCCACTCATCGCAGTACTGTTGTAATTCATTAAGCAT
TCTGCCGACATGGAAGCCATCACAAACGGCATGATGAACCTGAATCGCCAGCGGCATCAGCACCTTGTCG
CCTTGCGTATAATATTTGCCCATGGTGAAAACGGGGGCGAAGAAGTTGTCCATATTGGCCACGTTTAAAT
CAAAACTGGTGAAACTCACCCAGGGATTGGCTGAAACGAAAAACATATTCTCAATAAACCCTTTAGGGAA
ATAGGCCAGGTTTTCACCGTAACACGCCACATCTTGCGAATATATGTGTAGAAACTGCCGGAAATCGTCG
TGGTATTCACTCCAGAGCGATGAAAACGTTTCAGTTTGCTCATGGAAAACGGTGTAACAAGGGTGAACAC
TATCCCATATCACCAGCTCACCGTCTTTCATTGCCATACGAAATTCCGGATGAGCATTCATCAGGCGGGC
AAGAATGTGAATAAAGGCCGGATAAAACTTGTGCTTATTTTTCTTTACGGTCTTTAAAAAGGCCGTAATA
TCCAGCTGAACGGTCTGGTTATAGGTACATTGAGCAACTGACTGAAATGCCTCAAAATGTTCTTTACGAT
GCCATTGGGATATATCAACGGTGGTATATCCAGTGATTTTTTTCTCCATTTTAGCTTCCTTAGCTCCTGA
AAATCTCGATAACTCAAAAAATACGCCCGGTAGTGATCTTATTTCATTATGGTGAAAGTTGGAACCTCTT
ACGTGCCCGATCAATCATGACCAAAATCCCTTAACGTGAGTTTTCGTTCCACTGAGCGTCAGACCCCGTA
GAAAAGATCAAAGGATCTTCTTGAGATCCTTTTTTTCTGCGCGTAATCTGCTGCTTGCAAACAAAAAAAC
CACCGCTACCAGCGGTGGTTTGTTTGCCGGATCAAGAGCTACCAACTCTTTTTCCGAAGGTAACTGGCTT
CAGCAGAGCGCAGATACCAAATACTGTTCTTCTAGTGTAGCCGTAGTTAGGCCACCACTTCAAGAACTCT
GTAGCACCGCCTACATACCTCGCTCTGCTAATCCTGTTACCAGTGGCTGCTGCCAGTGGCGATAAGTCGT
GTCTTACCGGGTTGGACTCAAGACGATAGTTACCGGATAAGGCGCAGCGGTCGGGCTGAACGGGGGGTTC
GTGCACACAGCCCAGCTTGGAGCGAACGACCTACACCGAACTGAGATACCTACAGCGTGAGCTATGAGAA
AGCGCCACGCTTCCCGAAGGGAGAAAGGCGGACAGGTATCCGGTAAGCGGCAGGGTCGGAACAGGAGAGC
GCACGAGGGAGCTTCCAGGGGGAAACGCCTGGTATCTTTATAGTCCTGTCGGGTTTCGCCACCTCTGACT
TGAGCGTCGATTTTTGTGATGCTCGTCAGGGGGGCGGAGCCTATGGAAAAACGCCAGCAACGCGGCCTTT
TTACGGTTCCTGGCCTTTTGCTGGCCTTTTGCTCACATGTTCTTTCCTGCGTTATCCCCTGATTCTGTGG
ATAACCGTAG
