>Addgene plasmid #65162 | pYTK055 | addgene partial sequence | sequence record 112120 | pRS414-R 5'-CACCTCTGACTTGAGCGTCG-3'
GGGGGGCGGAGCCTATGGAAAAACGCCAGCAACGCGGCCTTTTTACGGTTCCTGGCCTTTTGCTGGCCTT
TTGCTCACATGTTCTTTCCTGCGTTATCCCCTGATTCTGTGGATAACCGTAGTCGGTCTCAATCCTAACT
CGAGAGTGCTTTTAACTAAGAATTATTAGTCTTTTCTGCTTATTTTTTCATCATAGTTTAGAACACTTTA
TATTAACGAATAGTTTATGAATCTATTTAGGTTTAAAAATTGATACAGTTTTATAAGTTACTTTTTCAAA
GACTCGTGCTGTCTATTGCATAATGCACTGGAAGGGGAAAAAAAAGGTGCACACGCGTGGCTTTTTCTTG
AATTTGCAGTTTGAAAAATGCTGTGAGACCAGACCAATAAAAAACGCCCGGCGGCAACCGAGCGTTCTGA
ACAAATCCAGATGGAGTTCTGAGGTCATTACTGGATCTATCAACAGGAGTCCAAGCGAGCTCGATATCAA
ATTACGCCCCGCCCTGCCACTCATCGCAGTACTGTTGTAATTCATTAAGCATTCTGCCGACATGGAAGCC
ATCACAAACGGCATGATGAACCTGAATCGCCAGCGGCATCAGCACCTTGTCGCCTTGCGTATAATATTTG
CCCATGGTGAAAACGGGGGCGAAGAAGTTGTCCATATTGGCCACGTTTAAATCAAAACTGGTGAAACTCA
CCCAGGGATTGGCTGAAACGAAAAACATATTCTCAATAAACCCTTTAGGGAAATAGGCCAGGTTTTCACC
GTAACACGCCACATCTTGCGAATATATGTGTAGAAACTGCCGGAAATCGTCGTGGTATTCACTCCAGAGC
GATGAAAACGTTTCAGTTTGCTCATGGAAAACGGTGTAACAAGGGTGAACACTATCCCATATCACCAGCT
CACCGTCTTTCATTGCCATACGAAATTCCGGATGAGCATTCATCAGGCGGGCAAGAATGTGAATAAAGGC
CGGATAAAACTTGTGCTTATTTTTCTTTACGGTCTTTAAAAAGGCCGTAATATCCAGCTGAACGG
