>Addgene plasmid #65162 | pYTK055 | addgene partial sequence | sequence record 220937 | CAT-F 5'-GTTTGTGATGGCTTCCATGTC-3'
GTACTGCGATGAGTGGCAGGGCGGGGCGTAATTTGATATCGAGCTCGCTTGGACTCCTGTTGATAGATCC
AGTAATGACCTCAGAACTCCATCTGGATTTGTTCAGAACGCTCGGTTGCCGCCGGGCGTTTTTTATTGGT
CTGGTCTCACAGCATTTTTCAAACTGCAAATTCAAGAAAAAGCCACGCGTGTGCACCTTTTTTTTCCCCT
TCCAGTGCATTATGCAATAGACAGCACGAGTCTTTGAAAAAGTAACTTATAAAACTGTATCAATTTTTAA
ACCTAAATAGATTCATAAACTATTCGTTAATATAAAGTGTTCTAAACTATGATGAAAAAATAAGCAGAAA
AGACTAATAATTCTTAGTTAAAAGCACTCTCGAGTTAGGATTGAGACCGACTACGGTTATCCACAGAATC
AGGGGATAACGCAGGAAAGAACATGTGAGCAAAAGGCCAGCAAAAGGCCAGGAACCGTAAAAAGGCCGCG
TTGCTGGCGTTTTTCCATAGGCTCCGCCCCCCTGACGAGCATCACAAAAATCGACGCTCAAGTCAGAGGT
GGCGAAACCCGACAGGACTATAAAGATACCAGGCGTTTCCCCCTGGAAGCTCCCTCGTGCGCTCTCCTGT
TCCGACCCTGCCGCTTACCGGATACCTGTCCGCCTTTCTCCCTTCGGGAAGCGTGGCGCTTTCTCATAGC
TCACGCTGTAGGTATCTCAGTTCGGTGTAGGTCGTTCGCTCCAAGCTGGGCTGTGTGCACGAACCCCCCG
TTCAGCCCGACCGCTGCGCCTTATCCGGTAACTATCGTCTTGAGTCCAACCCGGTAAGACACGACTTATC
GCCACTGGCAGCAGCCACTGGTAACAGGATTAGCAGAGCGAGGTATGTAGGCGGTGCTACAGAGTTCTTG
AAGTGGTGGCCTAACTACGGCTAC
